Addgene plasmid #39314: pMJ824
Depositing lab: Jennifer Doudna. Depositing organization: University of California, Berkeley. Publication: A Programmable Dual-RNA-Guided DNA Endonuclease in Adaptive Bacterial Immunity. Jinek M, Chylinski K, Fonfara I, Hauer M, Doudna JA, Charpentier E. Science. 2012 Aug 17;337(6096):816-21. doi: 10.1126/science.1225829. Epub 2012 Jun 28. PubMed 22745249.
Backbone
  Vector backbone: pET-GST
  Backbone manufacturer: pET-based custom vector
  Backbone size w/o insert (bp): 6400
  Total vector size (bp): 10600
  Vector type: Bacterial Expression, CRISPR
Growth in bacteria
  Bacterial resistance: Kanamycin, 25 μg/mL
  Growth temperature: 37°C
  Growth strain: XL1 Blue
  Growth instructions: Low Kan concentration required, use 25ug/mL
  Copy number: Low Copy
Gene/Insert
  Gene/Insert name: Cas9 (alt names: Csn1; STER_1477)
  Species: Streptococcus thermophilus
  Insert size (bp): 4164
  GenBank ID: YP_820832.1
  Promoter: T7
  Tag / fusion protein: His6 (N terminal on backbone); GST (N terminal on backbone)
  Cloning method: Ligation Independent Cloning
  Sequencing primers: 5′ pGEX-5; 3′ T7 terminator
Terms and licenses: Academic/Nonprofit Terms; Industry Terms: Not Available to Industry
Depositor comments: For more information on Doudna Lab CRISPR Plasmids please refer to: http://www.addgene.org/crispr/doudna/
How to cite: pMJ824 was a gift from Jennifer Doudna (Addgene plasmid # 39314 ; http://n2t.net/addgene:39314 ; RRID:Addgene_39314)
