[The description below was written by a language model from this plasmid's Addgene catalogue record and pLannotate feature annotations shown in this document.]
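Description:
pMJ824 is a bacterial expression plasmid for producing recombinant Cas9 (also called Csn1; locus STER_1477) from Streptococcus thermophilus in E. coli. It is built on a custom pET-derived backbone, pET-GST. The plasmid carries a kanamycin resistance gene (aminoglycoside phosphotransferase) and replicates from a ColE1/pBR322-type origin. The rop gene and bom region are retained, consistent with the low copy number recorded in the catalogue. An f1 origin is also present, along with remnant tetracycline-resistance fragments typical of pBR322-descended pET vectors.

The expression cassette uses a T7 promoter followed by a lac operator and the T7 gene 10 ribosome binding site, and a lacI gene on the plasmid supplies the repressor. Transcription therefore depends on a host that provides T7 RNA polymerase and is induced with IPTG. The open reading frame begins with a His6 tag, followed by Schistosoma japonicum glutathione S-transferase. A short segment annotated as a TEV protease cleavage element comes next, and then the 4,164 bp Cas9 coding sequence, which was inserted by ligation-independent cloning. This arrangement allows affinity purification through either tag and, apparently, proteolytic removal of the N-terminal fusion. A His-tag fragment and a short T7 gene 10B-derived fragment are annotated downstream of the Cas9 gene before the T7 terminator. The record does not show whether they are translated, and the catalogue lists only N-terminal tags.

The sequenced record is 10,119 nt, somewhat shorter than the approximate 10,600 bp catalogue size. The construct comes from work characterising Cas9 as a dual-RNA-guided DNA endonuclease, where purified Cas9 orthologues would be used for in vitro biochemical assays.
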