Features (pLannotate 1.2.2; 22 found; start..end, strand, type, name):
      5..144     -  misc_feature   bom: basis of mobility region from pBR322
    246..437     -  CDS            rop: Rop protein, which maintains plasmids at low copy number; rop
    454..834     +  CDS            YPB1_ECOLX: Protein predicted: Swiss-Prot protein existence level 4. From Escherichia coli.
    906..1197    -  CDS            TcR (fragment): tetracycline efflux protein; tet; confers resistance to tetracycline
   1212..1233    -  protein_bind   CAP binding site: CAP binding activates transcription in the presence of cAMP. E. coli catabolite activator protein
   1246..2328    -  CDS            lacI: lac repressor; lacI; The lac repressor binds to the lac operator to inhibit transcription in E. coli. This inhibition can be relieved by adding lactose or isopropyl-β-D-thiogalactopyranoside (IPTG).
   2329..2406    -  promoter       lacI promoter: lacI
   2414..2693    -  CDS            TcR (fragment): tetracycline efflux protein; tet; confers resistance to tetracycline
   2715..2733    +  promoter       T7 promoter: promoter for bacteriophage T7 RNA polymerase
   2734..2758    +  protein_bind   lac operator: The lac repressor binds to the lac operator to inhibit transcription in E. coli. This inhibition can be relieved by adding lactose or isopropyl-β-D-thiogalactopyranoside (IPTG). lac repressor encoded by lacI
   2773..2795    +  RBS            RBS: efficient ribosome binding site from bacteriophage T7 gene 10 (Olins and Rangwala, 1989)
   2808..2826    +  CDS            7xHis (fragment): 6xHis affinity tag
   2829..3482    +  CDS            GST26_SCHJA: Experimental evidence at protein level: Swiss-Prot protein existence level 1. GST isoenzymes appear to play a central role in the parasite detoxification system. Other functions are also suspected including a role in increasing the solubility of haematin in the parasite gut. From Schistosoma japonicum (Blood fluke).
   3500..3520    +  CDS            capTEV™ (fragment): composite tag for in vivo biotinylation, TEV protease cleavage, and 6xHis tagging
   3525..7688    +  CDS            cas9-2: CAS9B_STRTD - Also known as csn1. Experimental evidence at protein level: Swiss-Prot protein existence level 1. CRISPR (clustered regularly interspaced short palindromic repeat) is an adaptive immune system that provides protection against mobile genetic elements (viruses, transposable elements and conjugative plasmids). CRISPR clusters contain spacers, sequences complementary to antecedent mobile elements, and target invading nucleic acids. CRISPR clusters are transcribed and processed into CRISPR RNA (crRNA). In type II CRISPR systems correct processing of pre-crRNA requires a trans- encoded
   7698..7715    +  CDS            9xHis (fragment): 9xHis affinity tag
   7725..7774    +  CDS            SET1 (fragment): solubility-enhancement tag derived from T7 phage gene 10B
   7782..7829    +  terminator     T7 terminator: transcription terminator for bacteriophage T7 RNA polymerase
   7866..8294    +  rep_origin     f1 ori (sequence partly withheld): f1 bacteriophage origin of replication; arrow indicates direction of (+) strand synthesis
   8347..8404    +  promoter       AmpR promoter (fragment): bla
   8413..9228    -  CDS            KanR: aminoglycoside phosphotransferase; aph(3')-Ia; confers resistance to kanamycin in bacteria or G418 (Geneticin®) in eukaryotes
   9350..9938    +  rep_origin     ori: high-copy-number ColE1/pMB1/pBR322/pUC origin of replication
>Addgene plasmid #39314 | pMJ824 | addgene full sequence | sequence record 137169 | Addgene NGS sequence
AGCGCCTGATGCGGTATTTTCTCCTTACGCATCTGTGCGGTATTTCACACCGCAATGGTGCACTCTCAGT
ACAATCTGCTCTGATGCCGCATAGTTAAGCCAGTATACACTCCGCTATCGCTACGTGACTGGGTCATGGC
TGCGCCCCGACACCCGCCAACACCCGCTGACGCGCCCTGACGGGCTTGTCTGCTCCCGGCATCCGCTTAC
AGACAAGCTGTGACCGTCTCCGGGAGCTGCATGTGTCAGAGGTTTTCACCGTCATCACCGAAACGCGCGA
GGCAGCTGCGGTAAAGCTCATCAGCGTGGTCGTGAAGCGATTCACAGATGTCTGCCTGTTCATCCGCGTC
CAGCTCGTTGAGTTTCTCCAGAAGCGTTAATGTCTGGCTTCTGATAAAGCGGGCCATGTTAAGGGCGGTT
TTTTCCTGTTTGGTCACTGATGCCTCCGTGTAAGGGGGATTTCTGTTCATGGGGGTAATGATACCGATGA
AACGAGAGAGGATGCTCACGATACGGGTTACTGATGATGAACATGCCCGGTTACTGGAACGTTGTGAGGG
TAAACAACTGGCGGTATGGATGCGGCGGGACCAGAGAAAAATCACTCAGGGTCAATGCCAGCGCTTCGTT
AATACAGATGTAGGTGTTCCACAGGGTAGCCAGCAGCATCCTGCGATGCAGATCCGGAACATAATGGTGC
AGGGCGCTGACTTCCGCGTTTCCAGACTTTACGAAACACGGAAACCGAAGACCATTCATGTTGTTGCTCA
GGTCGCAGACGTTTTGCAGCAGCAGTCGCTTCACGTTCGCTCGCGTATCGGTGATTCATTCTGCTAACCA
GTAAGGCAACCCCGCCAGCCTAGCCGGGTCCTCAACGACAGGAGCACGATCATGCGCACCCGTGGGGCCG
CCATGCCGGCGATAATGGCCTGCTTCTCGCCGAAACGTTTGGTGGCGGGACCAGTGACGAAGGCTTGAGC
GAGGGCGTGCAAGATTCCGAATACCGCAAGCGACAGGCCGATCATCGTCGCGCTCCAGCGAAAGCGGTCC
TCGCCGAAAATGACCCAGAGCGCTGCCGGCACCTGTCCTACGAGTTGCATGATAAAGAAGACAGTCATAA
GTGCGGCGACGATAGTCATGCCCCGCGCCCACCGGAAGGAGCTGACTGGGTTGAAGGCTCTCAAGGGCAT
CGGTCGAGATCCCGGTGCCTAATGAGTGAGCTAACTTACATTAATTGCGTTGCGCTCACTGCCCGCTTTC
CAGTCGGGAAACCTGTCGTGCCAGCTGCATTAATGAATCGGCCAACGCGCGGGGAGAGGCGGTTTGCGTA
TTGGGCGCCAGGGTGGTTTTTCTTTTCACCAGTGAGACGGGCAACAGCTGATTGCCCTTCACCGCCTGGC
CCTGAGAGAGTTGCAGCAAGCGGTCCACGCTGGTTTGCCCCAGCAGGCGAAAATCCTGTTTGATGGTGGT
TAACGGCGGGATATAACATGAGCTGTCTTCGGTATCGTCGTATCCCACTACCGAGATATCCGCACCAACG
CGCAGCCCGGACTCGGTAATGGCGCGCATTGCGCCCAGCGCCATCTGATCGTTGGCAACCAGCATCGCAG
TGGGAACGATGCCCTCATTCAGCATTTGCATGGTTTGTTGAAAACCGGACATGGCACTCCAGTCGCCTTC
CCGTTCCGCTATCGGCTGAATTTGATTGCGAGTGAGATATTTATGCCAGCCAGCCAGACGCAGACGCGCC
GAGACAGAACTTAATGGGCCCGCTAACAGCGCGATTTGCTGGTGACCCAATGCGACCAGATGCTCCACGC
CCAGTCGCGTACCGTCTTCATGGGAGAAAATAATACTGTTGATGGGTGTCTGGTCAGAGACATCAAGAAA
TAACGCCGGAACATTAGTGCAGGCAGCTTCCACAGCAATGGCATCCTGGTCATCCAGCGGATAGTTAATG
ATCAGCCCACTGACGCGTTGCGCGAGAAGATTGTGCACCGCCGCTTTACAGGCTTCGACGCCGCTTCGTT
CTACCATCGACACCACCACGCTGGCACCCAGTTGATCGGCGCGAGATTTAATCGCCGCGACAATTTGCGA
CGGCGCGTGCAGGGCCAGACTGGAGGTGGCAACGCCAATCAGCAACGACTGTTTGCCCGCCAGTTGTTGT
GCCACGCGGTTGGGAATGTAATTCAGCTCCGCCATCGCCGCTTCCACTTTTTCCCGCGTTTTCGCAGAAA
CGTGGCTGGCCTGGTTCACCACGCGGGAAACGGTCTGATAAGAGACACCGGCATACTCTGCGACATCGTA
TAACGTTACTGGTTTCACATTCACCACCCTGAATTGACTCTCTTCCGGGCGCTATCATGCCATACCGCGA
AAGGTTTTGCGCCATTCGATGGTGTCCGGGATCTCGACGCTCTCCCTTATGCGACTCCTGCATTAGGAAG
CAGCCCAGTAGTAGGTTGAGGCCGTTGAGCACCGCCGCCGCAAGGAATGGTGCATGCAAGGAGATGGCGC
CCAACAGTCCCCCGGCCACGGGGCCTGCCACCATACCCACGCCGAAACAAGCGCTCATGAGCCCGAAGTG
GCGAGCCCGATCTTCCCCATCGGTGATGTCGGCGATATAGGCGCCAGCAACCGCACCTGTGGCGCCGGTG
ATGCCGGCCACGATGCGTCCGGCGTAGAGGATCGAGATCTCGATCCCGCGAAATTAATACGACTCACTAT
AGGGGAATTGTGAGCGGATAACAATTCCCCTCTAGAAATAATTTTGTTTAACTTTAAGAAGGAGATATAC
CATGAAACATCACCATCACCATCACCCCATGAGCCCTATACTAGGTTATTGGAAAATTAAGGGCCTTGTG
CAACCCACTCGACTTCTTTTGGAATATCTTGAAGAAAAATATGAAGAGCATTTGTATGAGCGCGATGAAG
GTGATAAATGGCGAAACAAAAAGTTTGAATTGGGTTTGGAGTTTCCCAATCTTCCTTATTATATTGATGG
TGATGTTAAATTAACACAGTCTATGGCCATCATACGTTATATAGCTGACAAGCACAACATGTTGGGTGGT
TGTCCAAAAGAGCGTGCAGAGATTTCAATGCTTGAAGGAGCGGTTTTGGATATTAGATACGGTGTTTCGA
GAATTGCATATAGTAAAGACTTTGAAACTCTCAAAGTTGATTTTCTTAGCAAGCTACCTGAAATGCTGAA
AATGTTCGAAGATCGTTTATGTCATAAAACATATTTAAATGGTGATCATGTAACCCATCCTGACTTCATG
TTGTATGACGCTCTTGATGTTGTTTTATACATGGACCCAATGTGCCTGGATGCGTTCCCAAAATTAGTTT
GTTTTAAAAAACGTATTGAAGCTATCCCACAAATTGATAAGTACTTGAAATCCAGCAAGTATATAGCATG
GCCTTTGCAGGGCTGGCAAGCCACGTTTGGTGGTGGCGACCATCCTCCAAAAGGATCTGGCAGTGGTTCT
GAGAATCTTTATTTTCAGGGCGCCATGGCTAAGCCATACTCAATTGGACTTGATATTGGAACGAATAGTG
TTGGATGGGCTGTAACAACTGATAATTACAAGGTTCCGTCTAAAAAAATGAAAGTCTTAGGAAATACGAG
TAAAAAGTATATCAAAAAGAACCTGTTAGGTGTATTACTCTTTGACTCTGGAATCACAGCAGAAGGAAGA
AGATTGAAGCGTACTGCAAGAAGACGTTATACTAGACGCCGTAATCGTATCCTTTATTTGCAGGAAATTT
TTAGCACAGAGATGGCTACATTAGATGATGCTTTCTTTCAAAGACTTGACGATTCGTTTTTAGTTCCTGA
TGATAAACGTGATAGTAAGTATCCGATATTTGGAAACTTAGTAGAAGAAAAAGCCTATCATGATGAATTT
CCAACTATCTATCATTTAAGGAAATATTTAGCAGATAGTACTAAAAAAGCAGATTTGCGTCTAGTTTATC
TTGCATTGGCTCATATGATTAAATATAGAGGTCACTTCTTAATTGAAGGAGAGTTTAATTCAAAAAATAA
TGATATTCAGAAGAATTTTCAAGACTTTTTGGACACTTATAATGCTATTTTTGAATCGGATTTATCACTT
GAGAATAGTAAACAACTTGAGGAAATTGTTAAAGATAAGATTAGTAAATTAGAAAAGAAAGATCGTATTT
TAAAACTCTTCCCTGGGGAGAAGAATTCGGGGATTTTTTCAGAGTTTCTAAAGTTGATTGTAGGAAATCA
AGCTGATTTTAGGAAATGTTTTAATTTAGACGAAAAAGCCTCCTTACATTTTTCCAAAGAAAGCTATGAT
GAAGATTTAGAGACTTTGTTAGGTTATATTGGAGATGATTACAGTGATGTCTTTCTCAAAGCAAAGAAAC
TTTATGATGCTATTCTTTTATCGGGTTTTCTGACTGTAACTGATAATGAGACAGAAGCACCTCTCTCTTC
TGCTATGATAAAGCGATATAATGAACACAAAGAAGATTTAGCGTTACTAAAGGAATATATAAGAAATATT
TCACTAAAAACGTATAATGAAGTATTTAAAGATGACACCAAAAATGGTTATGCTGGTTATATTGATGGAA
AAACAAATCAGGAAGATTTCTACGTATATCTAAAAAAACTATTGGCTGAATTTGAAGGTGCGGATTATTT
TCTTGAAAAAATTGATCGAGAAGATTTTTTGAGAAAGCAACGTACATTTGACAATGGTTCGATACCATAT
CAGATTCATCTTCAAGAAATGAGAGCAATTCTTGATAAGCAAGCTAAATTTTATCCTTTCTTGGCTAAAA
ATAAAGAAAGAATCGAGAAGATTTTAACCTTCCGAATTCCTTATTATGTAGGTCCACTTGCGAGAGGGAA
TAGTGATTTTGCCTGGTCAATAAGAAAACGAAATGAAAAAATTACACCTTGGAATTTTGAGGACGTTATT
GACAAAGAATCTTCGGCAGAGGCCTTCATTAATCGAATGACTAGTTTTGATTTGTATTTGCCAGAAGAGA
AGGTACTTCCAAAGCATAGTCTCTTATACGAAACTTTTAATGTATATAATGAATTAACAAAAGTTAGATT
TATTGCCGAAAGTATGAGAGATTATCAATTTTTAGATAGTAAGCAGAAGAAAGATATTGTTAGACTTTAT
TTTAAAGATAAAAGGAAAGTTACTGATAAGGATATTATTGAATATTTACATGCAATTTATGGGTATGATG
GAATTGAATTAAAAGGCATAGAGAAACAGTTTAATTCTAGTTTATCTACTTATCACGATCTTTTAAATAT
TATTAATGATAAAGAGTTTTTGGATGATAGTTCAAATGAAGCGATTATCGAAGAAATTATCCATACTTTG
ACAATTTTTGAAGATAGAGAGATGATAAAACAACGTCTTTCAAAATTTGAGAATATATTCGATAAATCCG
TTTTGAAAAAGTTATCTCGTAGACATTACACTGGCTGGGGTAAGTTATCTGCTAAGCTTATTAATGGTAT
TCGAGATGAAAAATCTGGTAATACTATTCTTGATTACTTAATTGATGATGGTATTTCTAACCGTAATTTC
ATGCAACTTATTCACGATGATGCTCTTTCTTTTAAAAAGAAGATACAGAAAGCACAAATTATTGGTGACG
AAGATAAAGGTAATATTAAAGAGGTCGTTAAGTCTTTGCCAGGTAGTCCTGCGATTAAAAAAGGTATTTT
ACAAAGCATAAAAATTGTAGATGAATTGGTCAAAGTAATGGGAGGAAGAAAACCCGAGTCAATTGTTGTT
GAGATGGCTCGTGAAAATCAATATACCAATCAAGGTAAGTCTAATTCCCAACAACGCTTGAAACGTTTAG
AAAAATCTCTCAAAGAGTTAGGTAGTAAGATACTTAAGGAAAATATTCCTGCAAAACTTTCTAAAATAGA
CAATAACGCACTTCAAAATGATCGACTTTACTTATACTATCTTCAAAATGGAAAAGATATGTATACCGGA
GATGATTTAGATATTGATAGATTAAGTAATTATGATATTGATCATATTATTCCTCAAGCTTTTTTGAAAG
ATAATTCTATTGACAATAAAGTACTTGTTTCATCTGCTAGTAACCGTGGTAAATCAGATGATGTTCCAAG
TTTAGAGGTTGTCAAAAAAAGAAAGACATTTTGGTATCAATTATTGAAATCAAAATTAATTTCTCAACGA
AAATTTGATAATCTGACAAAAGCTGAACGGGGAGGATTGTCACCTGAGGACAAAGCTGGTTTTATTCAAC
GCCAGTTGGTTGAAACACGTCAAATAACAAAACATGTAGCTCGTTTACTTGATGAGAAATTTAATAATAA
AAAAGATGAAAATAATAGAGCGGTACGAACAGTAAAAATTATTACCTTGAAATCTACCTTAGTTTCTCAA
TTTCGTAAGGATTTTGAACTTTATAAAGTTCGTGAAATCAATGATTTTCATCATGCTCATGATGCTTACT
TGAATGCCGTTGTAGCAAGTGCTTTACTTAAGAAATACCCTAAACTAGAGCCAGAATTTGTGTACGGTGA
TTATCCAAAATACAATAGTTTTAGAGAAAGAAAGTCCGCTACAGAAAAGGTATATTTCTATTCAAATATC
ATGAATATCTTTAAAAAATCTATTTCTTTAGCTGATGGTAGAGTTATTGAAAGACCACTTATTGAGGTAA
ATGAGGAGACCGGCGAATCCGTTTGGAATAAAGAATCTGATTTAGCAACTGTAAGGAGAGTACTCTCTTA
TCCGCAAGTAAATGTTGTGAAAAAAGTTGAGGAACAGAATCACGGATTGGATAGAGGAAAACCAAAGGGA
TTGTTTAATGCAAATCTTTCCTCAAAGCCAAAACCAAATAGTAATGAAAATTTAGTAGGTGCTAAAGAGT
ATCTTGACCCCAAAAAGTATGGGGGGTATGCTGGAATTTCTAATTCTTTTACTGTTCTTGTTAAAGGGAC
AATTGAAAAAGGTGCTAAGAAAAAAATAACAAATGTACTAGAATTTCAAGGTATTTCTATTTTAGATAGG
ATTAATTATAGAAAAGATAAACTTAATTTTTTACTTGAAAAAGGTTATAAAGATATTGAGTTAATTATTG
AACTACCTAAATATAGTTTATTTGAACTTTCAGATGGTTCACGTCGTATGTTGGCTAGTATTTTGTCAAC
GAATAATAAGAGGGGAGAGATTCACAAAGGAAATCAGATTTTTCTTTCACAGAAGTTTGTGAAATTACTT
TATCATGCTAAGAGAATAAGTAACACAATTAATGAGAATCATAGAAAATATGTTGAGAACCATAAAAAAG
AGTTTGAAGAATTATTTTACTACATTCTTGAGTTTAATGAGAATTATGTTGGAGCTAAAAAGAATGGTAA
ACTCTTAAACTCTGCCTTTCAATCTTGGCAAAATCATAGTATAGATGAACTCTGTAGTAGTTTTATAGGA
CCTACCGGAAGTGAAAGAAAGGGGCTATTTGAATTAACCTCTCGTGGAAGTGCTGCTGATTTTGAATTTT
TAGGTGTTAAAATTCCAAGGTATAGAGACTATACCCCATCATCCCTATTAAAAGATGCCACACTTATTCA
TCAATCTGTTACAGGCCTCTATGAAACACGAATAGACCTTGCCAAACTAGGAGAGGGTTAACTCGAGCAC
CACCACCACCACCACTGAGATCCGGCTGCTAACAAAGCCCGAAAGGAAGCTGAGTTGGCTGCTGCCACCG
CTGAGCAATAACTAGCATAACCCCTTGGGGCCTCTAAACGGGTCTTGAGGGGTTTTTTGCTGAAAGGAGG
AACTATATCCGGATTGGCGAATGGG
[124 nt withheld, positions 7866-7989]
C
[91 nt withheld, positions 7991-8081]
A
[49 nt withheld, positions 8083-8131]
CCTTTGACGTTGGAGTCCACGTTCTTT
[37 nt withheld, positions 8159-8195]
ACCCTATCTCGGTCTATTCTTTTGATTTATAAGGGATTTTGCCGATTTCGGCCTATTGGTTAAAAAATGA
GCTGATTTAACAAAAATTTAACGCGAATTTTAACAAAATATTAACGCTTACAATTTAGGTGGCACTTTTC
GGGGAAATGTGCGCGGAACCCCTATTTGTTTATTTTTCTAAATACATTCAAATATGTATCCGCTCATGAA
TTAATTCTTAGAAAAACTCATCGAGCATCAAATGAAACTGCAATTTATTCATATCAGGATTATCAATACC
ATATTTTTGAAAAAGCCGTTTCTGTAATGAAGGAGAAAACTCACCGAGGCAGTTCCATAGGATGGCAAGA
TCCTGGTATCGGTCTGCGATTCCGACTCGTCCAACATCAATACAACCTATTAATTTCCCCTCGTCAAAAA
TAAGGTTATCAAGTGAGAAATCACCATGAGTGACGACTGAATCCGGTGAGAATGGCAAAAGTTTATGCAT
TTCTTTCCAGACTTGTTCAACAGGCCAGCCATTACGCTCGTCATCAAAATCACTCGCATCAACCAAACCG
TTATTCATTCGTGATTGCGCCTGAGCGAGACGAAATACGCGATCGCTGTTAAAAGGACAATTACAAACAG
GAATCGAATGCAACCGGCGCAGGAACACTGCCAGCGCATCAACAATATTTTCACCTGAATCAGGATATTC
TTCTAATACCTGGAATGCTGTTTTCCCGGGGATCGCAGTGGTGAGTAACCATGCATCATCAGGAGTACGG
ATAAAATGCTTGATGGTCGGAAGAGGCATAAATTCCGTCAGCCAGTTTAGTCTGACCATCTCATCTGTAA
CATCATTGGCAACGCTACCTTTGCCATGTTTCAGAAACAACTCTGGCGCATCGGGCTTCCCATACAATCG
ATAGATTGTCGCACCTGATTGCCCGACATTATCGCGAGCCCATTTATACCCATATAAATCAGCATCCATG
TTGGAATTTAATCGCGGCCTAGAGCAAGACGTTTCCCGTTGAATATGGCTCATAACACCCCTTGTATTAC
TGTTTATGTAAGCAGACAGTTTTATTGTTCATGACCAAAATCCCTTAACGTGAGTTTTCGTTCCACTGAG
CGTCAGACCCCGTAGAAAAGATCAAAGGATCTTCTTGAGATCCTTTTTTTCTGCGCGTAATCTGCTGCTT
GCAAACAAAAAAACCACCGCTACCAGCGGTGGTTTGTTTGCCGGATCAAGAGCTACCAACTCTTTTTCCG
AAGGTAACTGGCTTCAGCAGAGCGCAGATACCAAATACTGTCCTTCTAGTGTAGCCGTAGTTAGGCCACC
ACTTCAAGAACTCTGTAGCACCGCCTACATACCTCGCTCTGCTAATCCTGTTACCAGTGGCTGCTGCCAG
TGGCGATAAGTCGTGTCTTACCGGGTTGGACTCAAGACGATAGTTACCGGATAAGGCGCAGCGGTCGGGC
TGAACGGGGGGTTCGTGCACACAGCCCAGCTTGGAGCGAACGACCTACACCGAACTGAGATACCTACAGC
GTGAGCTATGAGAAAGCGCCACGCTTCCCGAAGGGAGAAAGGCGGACAGGTATCCGGTAAGCGGCAGGGT
CGGAACAGGAGAGCGCACGAGGGAGCTTCCAGGGGGAAACGCCTGGTATCTTTATAGTCCTGTCGGGTTT
CGCCACCTCTGACTTGAGCGTCGATTTTTGTGATGCTCGTCAGGGGGGCGGAGCCTATGGAAAAACGCCA
GCAACGCGGCCTTTTTACGGTTCCTGGCCTTTTGCTGGCCTTTTGCTCACATGTTCTTTCCTGCGTTATC
CCCTGATTCTGTGGATAACCGTATTACCGCCTTTGAGTGAGCTGATACCGCTCGCCGCAGCCGAACGACC
GAGCGCAGCGAGTCAGTGAGCGAGGAAGCGGAAG
