>Addgene plasmid #39314 | pMJ824 | addgene partial sequence | sequence record 52820 | T7 5'-TAATACGACTCACTATAGGG-3'
ACTTTAAGAAGGAGATATACCATGAAACATCACCATCACCATCACCCCATGAGCCCTATACTAGGTTATT
GGAAAATTAAGGGCCTTGTGCAACCCACTCGACTTCTTTTGGAATATCTTGAAGAAAAATATGAAGAGCA
TTTGTATGAGCGCGATGAAGGTGATAAATGGCGAAACAAAAAGTTTGAATTGGGTTTGGAGTTTCCCAAT
CTTCCTTATTATATTGATGGTGATGTTAAATTAACACAGTCTATGGCCATCATACGTTATATAGCTGACA
AGCACAACATGTTGGGTGGTTGTCCAAAAGAGCGTGCAGAGATTTCAATGCTTGAAGGAGCGGTTTTGGA
TATTAGATACGGTGTTTCGAGAATTGCATATAGTAAAGACTTTGAAACTCTCAAAGTTGATTTTCTTAGC
AAGCTACCTGAAATGCTGAAAATGTTCGAAGATCGTTTATGTCATAAAACATATTTAAATGGTGATCATG
TAACCCATCCTGACTTCATGTTGTATGACGCTCTTGATGTTGTTTTATACATGGACCCAATGTGCCTGGA
TGCGTTCCCAAAATTAGTTTGTTTTAAAAAACGTATTGAAGCTATCCCACAAATTGATAAGTACTTGAAA
TCCAGCAAGTATATAGCATGGCCTTTGCAGGGCTGGCAAGCCACGTTTGGTGGTGGCGACCATCCTCCAA
AAGGATCTGGCAGTGGTTCTGAGAATCTTTATTTTCAGGGCGCCATGG
