>Addgene plasmid #39314 | pMJ824 | depositor partial sequence | sequence record 53549 | ORF of fusion protein
ATGAAACATCACCATCACCATCACCCCATGAGCCCTATACTAGGTTATTGGAAAATTAAGGGCCTTGTGC
AACCCACTCGACTTCTTTTGGAATATCTTGAAGAAAAATATGAAGAGCATTTGTATGAGCGCGATGAAGG
TGATAAATGGCGAAACAAAAAGTTTGAATTGGGTTTGGAGTTTCCCAATCTTCCTTATTATATTGATGGT
GATGTTAAATTAACACAGTCTATGGCCATCATACGTTATATAGCTGACAAGCACAACATGTTGGGTGGTT
GTCCAAAAGAGCGTGCAGAGATTTCAATGCTTGAAGGAGCGGTTTTGGATATTAGATACGGTGTTTCGAG
AATTGCATATAGTAAAGACTTTGAAACTCTCAAAGTTGATTTTCTTAGCAAGCTACCTGAAATGCTGAAA
ATGTTCGAAGATCGTTTATGTCATAAAACATATTTAAATGGTGATCATGTAACCCATCCTGACTTCATGT
TGTATGACGCTCTTGATGTTGTTTTATACATGGACCCAATGTGCCTGGATGCGTTCCCAAAATTAGTTTG
TTTTAAAAAACGTATTGAAGCTATCCCACAAATTGATAAGTACTTGAAATCCAGCAAGTATATAGCATGG
CCTTTGCAGGGCTGGCAAGCCACGTTTGGTGGTGGCGACCATCCTCCAAAAGGATCTGGCAGTGGTTCTG
AGAATCTTTATTTTCAGGGCGCCATGGCTAAGCCATACTCAATTGGACTTGATATTGGAACGAATAGTGT
TGGATGGGCTGTAACAACTGATAATTACAAGGTTCCGTCTAAAAAAATGAAAGTCTTAGGAAATACGAGT
AAAAAGTATATCAAAAAGAACCTGTTAGGTGTATTACTCTTTGACTCTGGAATCACAGCAGAAGGAAGAA
GATTGAAGCGTACTGCAAGAAGACGTTATACTAGACGCCGTAATCGTATCCTTTATTTGCAGGAAATTTT
TAGCACAGAGATGGCTACATTAGATGATGCTTTCTTTCAAAGACTTGACGATTCGTTTTTAGTTCCTGAT
GATAAACGTGATAGTAAGTATCCGATATTTGGAAACTTAGTAGAAGAAAAAGCCTATCATGATGAATTTC
CAACTATCTATCATTTAAGGAAATATTTAGCAGATAGTACTAAAAAAGCAGATTTGCGTCTAGTTTATCT
TGCATTGGCTCATATGATTAAATATAGAGGTCACTTCTTAATTGAAGGAGAGTTTAATTCAAAAAATAAT
GATATTCAGAAGAATTTTCAAGACTTTTTGGACACTTATAATGCTATTTTTGAATCGGATTTATCACTTG
AGAATAGTAAACAACTTGAGGAAATTGTTAAAGATAAGATTAGTAAATTAGAAAAGAAAGATCGTATTTT
AAAACTCTTCCCTGGGGAGAAGAATTCGGGGATTTTTTCAGAGTTTCTAAAGTTGATTGTAGGAAATCAA
GCTGATTTTAGGAAATGTTTTAATTTAGACGAAAAAGCCTCCTTACATTTTTCCAAAGAAAGCTATGATG
AAGATTTAGAGACTTTGTTAGGTTATATTGGAGATGATTACAGTGATGTCTTTCTCAAAGCAAAGAAACT
TTATGATGCTATTCTTTTATCGGGTTTTCTGACTGTAACTGATAATGAGACAGAAGCACCTCTCTCTTCT
GCTATGATAAAGCGATATAATGAACACAAAGAAGATTTAGCGTTACTAAAGGAATATATAAGAAATATTT
CACTAAAAACGTATAATGAAGTATTTAAAGATGACACCAAAAATGGTTATGCTGGTTATATTGATGGAAA
AACAAATCAGGAAGATTTCTACGTATATCTAAAAAAACTATTGGCTGAATTTGAAGGTGCGGATTATTTT
CTTGAAAAAATTGATCGAGAAGATTTTTTGAGAAAGCAACGTACATTTGACAATGGTTCGATACCATATC
AGATTCATCTTCAAGAAATGAGAGCAATTCTTGATAAGCAAGCTAAATTTTATCCTTTCTTGGCTAAAAA
TAAAGAAAGAATCGAGAAGATTTTAACCTTCCGAATTCCTTATTATGTAGGTCCACTTGCGAGAGGGAAT
AGTGATTTTGCCTGGTCAATAAGAAAACGAAATGAAAAAATTACACCTTGGAATTTTGAGGACGTTATTG
ACAAAGAATCTTCGGCAGAGGCCTTCATTAATCGAATGACTAGTTTTGATTTGTATTTGCCAGAAGAGAA
GGTACTTCCAAAGCATAGTCTCTTATACGAAACTTTTAATGTATATAATGAATTAACAAAAGTTAGATTT
ATTGCCGAAAGTATGAGAGATTATCAATTTTTAGATAGTAAGCAGAAGAAAGATATTGTTAGACTTTATT
TTAAAGATAAAAGGAAAGTTACTGATAAGGATATTATTGAATATTTACATGCAATTTATGGGTATGATGG
AATTGAATTAAAAGGCATAGAGAAACAGTTTAATTCTAGTTTATCTACTTATCACGATCTTTTAAATATT
ATTAATGATAAAGAGTTTTTGGATGATAGTTCAAATGAAGCGATTATCGAAGAAATTATCCATACTTTGA
CAATTTTTGAAGATAGAGAGATGATAAAACAACGTCTTTCAAAATTTGAGAATATATTCGATAAATCCGT
TTTGAAAAAGTTATCTCGTAGACATTACACTGGCTGGGGTAAGTTATCTGCTAAGCTTATTAATGGTATT
CGAGATGAAAAATCTGGTAATACTATTCTTGATTACTTAATTGATGATGGTATTTCTAACCGTAATTTCA
TGCAACTTATTCACGATGATGCTCTTTCTTTTAAAAAGAAGATACAGAAAGCACAAATTATTGGTGACGA
AGATAAAGGTAATATTAAAGAGGTCGTTAAGTCTTTGCCAGGTAGTCCTGCGATTAAAAAAGGTATTTTA
CAAAGCATAAAAATTGTAGATGAATTGGTCAAAGTAATGGGAGGAAGAAAACCCGAGTCAATTGTTGTTG
AGATGGCTCGTGAAAATCAATATACCAATCAAGGTAAGTCTAATTCCCAACAACGCTTGAAACGTTTAGA
AAAATCTCTCAAAGAGTTAGGTAGTAAGATACTTAAGGAAAATATTCCTGCAAAACTTTCTAAAATAGAC
AATAACGCACTTCAAAATGATCGACTTTACTTATACTATCTTCAAAATGGAAAAGATATGTATACCGGAG
ATGATTTAGATATTGATAGATTAAGTAATTATGATATTGATCATATTATTCCTCAAGCTTTTTTGAAAGA
TAATTCTATTGACAATAAAGTACTTGTTTCATCTGCTAGTAACCGTGGTAAATCAGATGATGTTCCAAGT
TTAGAGGTTGTCAAAAAAAGAAAGACATTTTGGTATCAATTATTGAAATCAAAATTAATTTCTCAACGAA
AATTTGATAATCTGACAAAAGCTGAACGGGGAGGATTGTCACCTGAGGACAAAGCTGGTTTTATTCAACG
CCAGTTGGTTGAAACACGTCAAATAACAAAACATGTAGCTCGTTTACTTGATGAGAAATTTAATAATAAA
AAAGATGAAAATAATAGAGCGGTACGAACAGTAAAAATTATTACCTTGAAATCTACCTTAGTTTCTCAAT
TTCGTAAGGATTTTGAACTTTATAAAGTTCGTGAAATCAATGATTTTCATCATGCTCATGATGCTTACTT
GAATGCCGTTGTAGCAAGTGCTTTACTTAAGAAATACCCTAAACTAGAGCCAGAATTTGTGTACGGTGAT
TATCCAAAATACAATAGTTTTAGAGAAAGAAAGTCCGCTACAGAAAAGGTATATTTCTATTCAAATATCA
TGAATATCTTTAAAAAATCTATTTCTTTAGCTGATGGTAGAGTTATTGAAAGACCACTTATTGAGGTAAA
TGAGGAGACCGGCGAATCCGTTTGGAATAAAGAATCTGATTTAGCAACTGTAAGGAGAGTACTCTCTTAT
CCGCAAGTAAATGTTGTGAAAAAAGTTGAGGAACAGAATCACGGATTGGATAGAGGAAAACCAAAGGGAT
TGTTTAATGCAAATCTTTCCTCAAAGCCAAAACCAAATAGTAATGAAAATTTAGTAGGTGCTAAAGAGTA
TCTTGACCCCAAAAAGTATGGGGGGTATGCTGGAATTTCTAATTCTTTTACTGTTCTTGTTAAAGGGACA
ATTGAAAAAGGTGCTAAGAAAAAAATAACAAATGTACTAGAATTTCAAGGTATTTCTATTTTAGATAGGA
TTAATTATAGAAAAGATAAACTTAATTTTTTACTTGAAAAAGGTTATAAAGATATTGAGTTAATTATTGA
ACTACCTAAATATAGTTTATTTGAACTTTCAGATGGTTCACGTCGTATGTTGGCTAGTATTTTGTCAACG
AATAATAAGAGGGGAGAGATTCACAAAGGAAATCAGATTTTTCTTTCACAGAAGTTTGTGAAATTACTTT
ATCATGCTAAGAGAATAAGTAACACAATTAATGAGAATCATAGAAAATATGTTGAGAACCATAAAAAAGA
GTTTGAAGAATTATTTTACTACATTCTTGAGTTTAATGAGAATTATGTTGGAGCTAAAAAGAATGGTAAA
CTCTTAAACTCTGCCTTTCAATCTTGGCAAAATCATAGTATAGATGAACTCTGTAGTAGTTTTATAGGAC
CTACCGGAAGTGAAAGAAAGGGGCTATTTGAATTAACCTCTCGTGGAAGTGCTGCTGATTTTGAATTTTT
AGGTGTTAAAATTCCAAGGTATAGAGACTATACCCCATCATCCCTATTAAAAGATGCCACACTTATTCAT
CAATCTGTTACAGGCCTCTATGAAACACGAATAGACCTTGCCAAACTAGGAGAGGGTTAA
