>Addgene plasmid #39314 | pMJ824 | addgene partial sequence | sequence record 62553 | pGEX5
TCCTCCAAAAGGATCTGGCAGTGGTTCTGAGAATCTTTATTTTCAGGGCGCCATGGCTAAGCCATACTCA
ATTGGACTTGATATTGGAACGAATAGTGTTGGATGGGCTGTAACAACTGATAATTACAAGGTTCCGTCTA
AAAAAATGAAAGTCTTAGGAAATACGAGTAAAAAGTATATCAAAAAGAACCTGTTAGGTGTATTACTCTT
TGACTCTGGAATCACAGCAGAAGGAAGAAGATTGAAGCGTACTGCAAGAAGACGTTATACTAGACGCCGT
AATCGTATCCTTTATTTGCAGGAAATTTTTAGCACAGAGATGGCTACATTAGATGATGCTTTCTTTCAAA
GACTTGACGATTCGTTTTTAGTTCCTGATGATAAACGTGATAGTAAGTATCCGATATTTGGAAACTTAGT
AGAAGAAAAAGCCTATCATGATGAATTTCCAACTATCTATCATTTAAGGAAATATTTAGCAGATAGTACT
AAAAAAGCAGATTTGCGTCTAGTTTATCTTGCATTGGCTCATATGATTAAATATAGAGGTCACTTCTTAA
TTGAAGGAGAGTTTAATTCAAAAAATAATGATATTCAGAAGAATTTTCAAGACTTTTTGGACACTTATAA
TGCTATTTTTGAATCGGATTTATCACTTGAGAATAGTAAACAACTTGAGGAAATTGTTAAAGATAAGATT
AGTAAATTAGAAAAGAAAGATCGTATTTTAAAACTCTTCCCTGGGGAGAAGAATTCGGGGATTTTTTCAG
AGTTTCTAAAGTTGATTGTAGGAAATCAAGCTGATTTTAGGAAATGTTTTAATTTAGACGAAAAAGCCTC
CTTACATTTTTCCAAAGAAAGCTATGATGAAGATTTAGAGACTTTGTTAGGTTATATTGGAGATGATTAC
AGTGATGTCTT
